>Addgene plasmid #89380 | E1b-GFP-Tol2-Gateway mmu SE-Irf2bpl K | addgene full sequence | sequence record 183828 | Addgene NGS Result
ACAAGTTTGTACAAAAAAGCTGAACGAGAAACGTAAAATGATATAAATATCAATATATTAAATTAGATTT
TGCATAAAAAACAGACTACATAATACTGTAAAACACAACATATCCAGTCACTATGGCGGCCGCATTAGGC
ACCCCAGGCTTTACACTTTATGCTTCCGGCTCGTATAATGTGTGGATTTTGAGTTAGGATCCGTCGAGAT
TTTCAGGAGCTAAGGAAGCTAAAATGGAGAAAAAAATCACTGGATATACCACCGTTGATATATCCCAATG
GCATCGTAAAGAACATTTTGAGGCATTTCAGTCAGTTGCTCAATGTACCTATAACCAGACCGTTCAGCTG
GATATTACGGCCTTTTTAAAGACCGTAAAGAAAAATAAGCACAAGTTTTATCCGGCCTTTATTCACATTC
TTGCCCGCCTGATGAATGCTCATCCGGAATTCCGTATGGCAATGAAAGACGGTGAGCTGGTGATATGGGA
TAGTGTTCACCCTTGTTACACCGTTTTCCATGAGCAAACTGAAACGTTTTCATCGCTCTGGAGTGAATAC
CACGACGATTTCCGGCAGTTTCTACACATATATTCGCAAGATGTGGCGTGTTACGGTGAAAACCTGGCCT
ATTTCCCTAAAGGGTTTATTGAGAATATGTTTTTCGTCTCAGCCAATCCCTGGGTGAGTTTCACCAGTTT
TGATTTAAACGTGGCCAATATGGACAACTTCTTCGCCCCCGTTTTCACCATGGGCAAATATTATACGCAA
GGCGACAAGGTGCTGATGCCGCTGGCGATTCAGGTTCATCATGCCGTTTGTGATGGCTTCCATGTCGGCA
GAATGCTTAATGAATTACAACAGTACTGCGATGAGTGGCAGGGCGGGGCGTAAACGCGTGGATCCGGCTT
ACTAAAAGCCAGATAACAGTATGCGTATTTGCGCGCTGATTTTTGCGGTATAAGAATATATACTGATATG
TATACCCGAAGTATGTCAAAAAGAGGTATGCTATGAAGCAGCGTATTACAGTGACAGTTGACAGCGACAG
CTATCAGTTGCTCAAGGCATATATGATGTCAATATCTCCGGTCTGGTAAGCACAACCATGCAGAATGAAG
CCCGTCGTCTGCGTGCCGAACGCTGGAAAGCGGAAAATCAGGAAGGGATGGCTGAGGTCGCCCGGTTTAT
TGAAATGAACGGCTCTTTTGCTGACGAGAACAGGGGCTGGTGAAATGCAGTTTAAGGTTTACACCTATAA
AAGAGAGAGCCGTTATCGTCTGTTTGTGGATGTACAGAGTGATATTATTGACACGCCCGGGCGACGGATG
GTGATCCCCCTGGCCAGTGCACGTCTGCTGTCAGATAAAGTCTCCCGTGAACTTTACCCGGTGGTGCATA
TCGGGGATGAAAGCTGGCGCATGATGACCACCGATATGGCCAGTGTGCCGGTCTCCGTTATCGGGGAAGA
AGTGGCTGATCTCAGCCACCGCGAAAATGACATCAAAAACGCCATTAACCTGATGTTCTGGGGAATATAA
ATGTCAGGCTCCCTTATACACAGCCAGTCTGCAGGTCGACCATAGTGACTGGATATGTTGTGTTTTACAG
TATTATGTAGTCTGTTTTTTATGCAAAATCTAATTTAATATATTGATATTTATATCATTTTACGTTTCTC
GTTCAGCTTTCTTGTACAAAGTGGTGATATCAAGATCTGAAAGAGGTACTCCCAAGGGTTTTCTGGTCCC
ATAGCCCTCATCCACAGAGCCTTTCAGAGCTGTGAGTCCCATGGCTCTGTTCCTGTAGAAGGATCTCATT
GGGACTGGCCCTGTGAGTGCTTCCCACAGACTTCCTGCAGAGCCTGGCTGAGCCAGCTACTGTGGGAGCT
GGCTGGTCTTTGGGGGTTCTTGGAGTGCCTCCTTGGAGGAACAAGGGGCTCTCAGCAGGAAGCTGGAAGG
GATGCTGCGTTTAGGGAGAGCGAGGGTGGAGCCCAGATTATTGACCTGTATGGAGGTGCAAATGAGGGAT
GCTCAAGAGAGAACCACAGAGAATGGCTTCTGCAGAGACCAGGATCTCCTAAGAGATTTCATTGTCTGCC
AGAGACAGGGAGGGCAGCCCTGTTTCCTCCATTCCCTCCGCTCCTTCTCCTTTTCCTCTTCCTCCTCCTC
TCCTTCCTCCTCTTCCTCCTCCTCTATCTCTTAGACCCTGAAAGCTACTAGCAAGTGGGGTGGAGGTGTT
CCTATGAGAGACTGACAAAGCTTTTTATGTCCACATCCCTAGAGACCAGTGCCCCCCCTCCCCACCCAAC
TCCATACTTTAATAGGGGCAGGAGAGGATTCATCTCTGAAGGAAGATGAAAGCTGTCACTTGCTATCTTT
GACTGATGTTTGGACTCCCTGGGGAACAGTGGATTTTAGGTCCAACTTCCCCTGCCCAGCACATGGATTG
GGAGTGAGTGTGGACCAGCTAAAACAAAAGGGTTGTACTGGGTCACATCCCAGGCTGTGGGGGTGGGGGT
GGGGCTGGTGTCACAGAGCCTCAGGCTTTGTCAAATGAGGCCGATGGATCTTCACATTTCCTACCTGTGG
CCCCTAAAAGCGGGACCTCCTTATCCTCAAGCTGAAGAATATTTACTTTTTTTTTTTTTTTTAAACTTCC
TATCTGTCTGGAAATGACAGAGATCAGCGGCAACAGAAAGAGGACTCCTTGTTCCAGTGCAGAACACCCA
CACCCTTCGAACTCTTCACCCAGCCTTGGCCTGACTTCACCCGGGAGTGGGAGAGGGAGGGGACAGGGAG
GCTGGGCCCTGGCCGGAGGACAAGAAGCTCCTCTGCCTGGGAACAAAAGCTTTTTTTTTTTTTTTTCTTT
CTGGAAAGCTTGGTGCAAGTTGGGGGAGATGGGGGAGGGAAGGCAGGAGGGAACGTGGGGACAGTTCTAA
TGAAAATGTCCCCAGGGTGATAGAGCTGTGATCTGAGAGTCCTTTAAAAGTCTGGTTAGCTATTGAAAAA
CACTTGGCTGGCCCCTAGTCTTCCACTCTCCCTGTCCTTGCATCAAGCTGGGGACTGACTCTATCCTTAA
AGAGGTAGGCTTTACAGCCTGGAATGTGGTCAGCTGGTTGACTGCCGCCCGCTGTGCCAGAAGCCCTTTG
TTTGACTCCCAGGATTATTATGTAAACTGGATGTAATGGTACATGCTAATCCCAACATCCAGGAGGTGGT
GGAGGCGACCGAGCATTCGAGGTCATCCTTGGCTACGTAGTGAATTCCAGGTTAGCCTGAGTTACATGAG
CCCCTGTCTCTCAAAGACAACCAAACCAACCAAGTAAGCAAACAAAGAAGAGACCGGGCTGGGGAGAGAA
CTCAATGTTGTCTTGCACAGCACCTGAACCCAGTGGGAAAAACCAAAGCTGGGTGTGTGCTCAGGGATGC
AGAGCGAGAGACCGGGGATCCCTAGGGTCCACTTGTCAGTCAGCTCCAGGTCCCAGTGGAAGACTTTGTC
TCAAAAAACAAGGTAGATGGCTCCTGAGGAGAGATATGGTAGGTTGAGATCTCTCGACTCTAGAGGGTAT
ATAATGGATCCCATCGCGTCTCAGCCTCACTTTGAGCTCCTCCACACGAATTTCGACCGATCCTGAGAAC
TTCAGGGTGAGTTTGGGGACCCTTGATTGTTCTTTCTTTTTCGCTATTGTAAAATTCATGTTATATGGAG
GGGGCAAAGTTTTCAGGGTGTTGTTTAGAATGGGAAGATGTCCCTTGTATCACCATGGACCCTCATGATA
ATTTTGTTTCTTTCACTTTCTACTCTGTTGACAACCATTGTCTCCTCTTATTTTCTTTTCATTTTCTGTA
ACTTTTTCGTTAAACTTTAGCTTGCATTTGTAACGAATTTTTAAATTCACTTTTGTTTATTTGTCAGATT
GTAAGTACTTTCTCTAATCACTTTTTTTTCAAGGCAATCAGGGTATATTATATTGTACTTCAGCACAGTT
TTAGAGAACAATTGTTATAATTAAATGATAAGGTAGAATATTTCTGCATATAAATTCTGGCTGGCGTGGA
AATATTCTTATTGGTAGAAACAACTACACCCTGGTCATCATCCTGCCTTTCTCTTTATGGTTACAATGAT
ATACACTGTTTGAGATGAGGATAAAATACTCTGAGTCCAAACCGGGCCCCTCTGCTAACCATGTTCATGC
CTTCTTCTCTTTCCTACAGCTCCTGGGCAACGTGCTGGTTGTTGTGCTGTCTCATCATTTTGGCAAAGAA
TTCCTCGACGGATCCACCGGTCGCCACCATGGTGAGCAAGGGCGAGGAGCTGTTCACCGGGGTGGTGCCC
ATCCTGGTCGAGCTGGACGGCGACGTAAACGGCCACAAGTTCAGCGTGTCCGGCGAGGGCGAGGGCGATG
CCACCTACGGCAAGCTGACCCTGAAGTTCATCTGCACCACCGGCAAGCTGCCCGTGCCCTGGCCCACCCT
CGTGACCACCCTGACCTACGGCGTGCAGTGCTTCAGCCGCTACCCCGACCACATGAAGCAGCACGACTTC
TTCAAGTCCGCCATGCCCGAAGGCTACGTCCAGGAGCGCACCATCTTCTTCAAGGACGACGGCAACTACA
AGACCCGCGCCGAGGTGAAGTTCGAGGGCGACACCCTGGTGAACCGCATCGAGCTGAAGGGCATCGACTT
CAAGGAGGACGGCAACATCCTGGGGCACAAGCTGGAGTACAACTACAACAGCCACAACGTCTATATCATG
GCCGACAAGCAGAAGAACGGCATCAAGGTGAACTTCAAGATCCGCCACAACATCGAGGACGGCAGCGTGC
AGCTCGCCGACCACTACCAGCAGAACACCCCCATCGGCGACGGCCCCGTGCTGCTGCCCGACAACCACTA
CCTGAGCACCCAGTCCGCCCTGAGCAAAGACCCCAACGAGAAGCGCGATCACATGGTCCTGCTGGAGTTC
GTGACCGCCGCCGGGATCACTCTCGGCATGGACGAGCTGTACAAGTAAAGCGGCCGCCACCGCGGTGGAG
CTCGAATTAATTCATCGATGATGATCCAGACATGATAAGATACATTGATGAGTTTGGACAAACCACAACT
AGAATGCAGTGAAAAAAATGCTTTATTTGTGAAATTTGTGATGCTATTGCTTTATTTGTAACCATTATAA
GCTGCAATAAACAAGTTAACAACAACAATTGCATTCATTTTATGTTTCAGGTTCAGGGGGAGGTGTGGGA
GGTTTTTTAAAGCAAGTAAAACCTCTACAAATGTGGTATGGCTGATTATGATCCTCTAGATCAGATCCGA
AGATACGGCCACGGGTGCTCTTGATCCTGTGGCTGATTTTGGACTGTGCTGCTCGCAGCTGCTGATGAAT
CACATACTTCCTCCATTTTCTTCCACTGATTGACTGTTATAATTTCCCTAATTTCCAGGTCAAGGTGCTG
TGCATTGTGGTAATAGATGTGACATGACGTCACTTCCAAAGGACCAATGAACATGTCTGACCAATTTCAT
ATAATGTGAAAACGATTTTCATAGGCAGAATAAATAACATTTAAATTAAACTGGGCATCAGCGCAATTCA
ATTGGTTTGGTAATAGCAAGGGAAAATAGAATGAAGTGATCTCCAAAAAATAAGTACTTTTTGACTGTAA
ATAAAATTGTAAGGAGTAAAAAGTACTTTTTTTTCTAAAAAAATGTAATTAAGTAAAAGTAAAAGTATTG
ATTTTTAATTGTACTCAAGTAAAGTAAAAATCCCCAAAAATAATACTTAAGTACAGTAATCAAGTAAAAT
TACTCAAGTACTTTACACCTCTGGTTCTTGACCCCCTACCTTCAGCAAGCCCAGCAGATCCACTAGTTCT
AGAGCGGCCGCCACCGCGGTGGAGCTCCAGCTTTTGTTCCCTTTAGTGAGGGTTAATTGCGCGCTTGGCG
TAATCATGGTCATAGCTGTTTCCTGTGTGAAATTGTTATCCGCTCACAATTCCACACAACATACGAGCCG
GAAGCATAAAGTGTAAAGCCTGGGGTGCCTAATGAGTGAGCTAACTCACATTAATTGCGTTGCGCTCACT
GCCCGCTTTCCAGTCGGGAAACCTGTCGTGCCAGCTGCATTAATGAATCGGCCAACGCGCGGGGAGAGGC
GGTTTGCGTATTGGGCGCTCTTCCGCTTCCTCGCTCACTGACTCGCTGCGCTCGGTCGTTCGGCTGCGGC
GAGCGGTATCAGCTCACTCAAAGGCGGTAATACGGTTATCCACAGAATCAGGGGATAACGCAGGAAAGAA
CATGTGAGCAAAAGGCCAGCAAAAGGCCAGGAACCGTAAAAAGGCCGCGTTGCTGGCGTTTTTCCATAGG
CTCCGCCCCCCTGACGAGCATCACAAAAATCGACGCTCAAGTCAGAGGTGGCGAAACCCGACAGGACTAT
AAAGATACCAGGCGTTTCCCCCTGGAAGCTCCCTCGTGCGCTCTCCTGTTCCGACCCTGCCGCTTACCGG
ATACCTGTCCGCCTTTCTCCCTTCGGGAAGCGTGGCGCTTTCTCATAGCTCACGCTGTAGGTATCTCAGT
TCGGTGTAGGTCGTTCGCTCCAAGCTGGGCTGTGTGCACGAACCCCCCGTTCAGCCCGACCGCTGCGCCT
TATCCGGTAACTATCGTCTTGAGTCCAACCCGGTAAGACACGACTTATCGCCACTGGCAGCAGCCACTGG
TAACAGGATTAGCAGAGCGAGGTATGTAGGCGGTGCTACAGAGTTCTTGAAGTGGTGGCCTAACTACGGC
TACACTAGAAGAACAGTATTTGGTATCTGCGCTCTGCTGAAGCCAGTTACCTTCGGAAAAAGAGTTGGTA
GCTCTTGATCCGGCAAACAAACCACCGCTGGTAGCGGTGGTTTTTTTGTTTGCAAGCAGCAGATTACGCG
CAGAAAAAAAGGATCTCAAGAAGATCCTTTGATCTTTTCTACGGGGTCTGACGCTCAGTGGAACGAAAAC
TCACGTTAAGGGATTTTGGTCATGAGATTATCAAAAAGGATCTTCACCTAGATCCTTTTAAATTAAAAAT
GAAGTTTTAAATCAATCTAAAGTATATATGAGTAAACTTGGTCTGACAGTTACCAATGCTTAATCAGTGA
GGCACCTATCTCAGCGATCTGTCTATTTCGTTCATCCATAGTTGCCTGACTCCCCGTCGTGTAGATAACT
ACGATACGGGAGGGCTTACCATCTGGCCCCAGTGCTGCAATGATACCGCGAGACCCACGCTCACCGGCTC
CAGATTTATCAGCAATAAACCAGCCAGCCGGAAGGGCCGAGCGCAGAAGTGGTCCTGCAACTTTATCCGC
CTCCATCCAGTCTATTAATTGTTGCCGGGAAGCTAGAGTAAGTAGTTCGCCAGTTAATAGTTTGCGCAAC
GTTGTTGCCATTGCTACAGGCATCGTGGTGTCACGCTCGTCGTTTGGTATGGCTTCATTCAGCTCCGGTT
CCCAACGATCAAGGCGAGTTACATGATCCCCCATGTTGTGCAAAAAAGCGGTTAGCTCCTTCGGTCCTCC
GATCGTTGTCAGAAGTAAGTTGGCCGCAGTGTTATCACTCATGGTTATGGCAGCACTGCATAATTCTCTT
ACTGTCATGCCATCCGTAAGATGCTTTTCTGTGACTGGTGAGTACTCAACCAAGTCATTCTGAGAATAGT
GTATGCGGCGACCGAGTTGCTCTTGCCCGGCGTCAATACGGGATAATACCGCGCCACATAGCAGAACTTT
AAAAGTGCTCATCATTGGAAAACGTTCTTCGGGGCGAAAACTCTCAAGGATCTTACCGCTGTTGAGATCC
AGTTCGATGTAACCCACTCGTGCACCCAACTGATCTTCAGCATCTTTTACTTTCACCAGCGTTTCTGGGT
GAGCAAAAACAGGAAGGCAAAATGCCGCAAAAAAGGGAATAAGGGCGACACGGAAATGTTGAATACTCAT
ACTCTTCCTTTTTCAATATTATTGAAGCATTTATCAGGGTTATTGTCTCATGAGCGGATACATATTTGAA
TGTATTTAGAAAAATAAACAAATAGGGGTTCCGCGCACATTTCCCCGAAAAGTGCCACCTAAATTGTAAG
CGTTAATATTTTGTTAAAATTCGCGTTAAATTTTTGTTAAATCAGCTCATTTTTTAACCAATAGGCCGAA
ATCGGCAAAATCCCTTATAAATCAAAAGAATAGACCGAGATAGGGT
[37 nt withheld, positions 8237-8273]
AAAGAACGTGGACTCCAACGTCAAAGG
[49 nt withheld, positions 8301-8349]
T
[91 nt withheld, positions 8351-8441]
G
[124 nt withheld, positions 8443-8566]
CCCATTCGCCATTCAGGCTGCGCAACTGTTGGGAAGGGCGATCGGTGCGGGCCTCTTCGCTATTACGCCA
GCTGGCGAAAGGGGGATGTGCTGCAAGGCGATTAAGTTGGGTAACGCCAGGGTTTTCCCAGTCACGACGT
TGTAAAACGACGGCCAGTGAGCGCGCGTAATACGACTCACTATAGGGCGAATTGGGTACCAAATAGTAGG
AATTACCCACCTGTACAAGTGCTGAAAACTTGGATGAATAAGCCCGTTTGCCATTTTCTACTGCTATTTT
AAATCTTTTCTGTATTTGTCTGCATTTGTCTTTACCCTTGAATAAATGTTTTAGTTGTTTTTTTTCAATT
ATGACTGTGTTTAACAGACATTATTACAATAATATGTAATAGTAGTACACACTATTATTATGTAATAGTA
CTTGTTGACTGTATTTGAGAACTGGACCGAGTGAGTGTTACGTCACCCATTCAAAATGACTTACTTCTGG
CTCCAACAAAATGAAGTTAATTCAGTTGCCATTTTTCACTGTATGGACATCGCCGTGTTGGAGCTAGACG
TTGCCAATAAGCAAGAAAGAGCCGAGATGCGTCGAGTCTGAGTCACCGTTCCTATGGCAACCCCTCTAAC
CAATCAGAAGTAAGCTTGTTGGAAGTCCACAGCCTACCACTTGAAAGCGGGCTGCACAAAATCTGTCAAA
CGTTTTGAACGTTGGATGTGAGAGCACATACTTTTATTAAGGCATCTGGTTGGTCAGTTTATAATATCAA
CAACTTGGGCTACAGAAAAGAAAAGTTATTACAGAAATTATGATTAACAAGTACATGTTAAATAAAGATT
TTAATATGAATGCCACCACTGGAGCATTCATGCCATTTGGAGCTTCTTCCTGTTTGGATCACTAGAAGGA
GGAGGTCACTCATTACAGTTCTCATATACAGTCGTTGGTTGGTTGGTTGGTTGGTAGATTGATTGATTGA
TTGATTGATTGATTGATTGATTGATTGATTGATTGATTGATTGATTGATTGATTGATTGATTGGTAGTCA
AAATAAGAAATAATTTCCACAGATTCATTACAGAAATGATTAAATGCATACATAAAAAACTGGGGGGGGG
GGGGNATACAACAACACACTTAAGTCACATTTGCCTACGTAAAGAAAAGTAAAGAAAATCAATAGCTATA
TTTTACATCTCCTTTTTTTGCTGTCTTTTAATTAGCCTTGTTTTGCTGTTATCTTGATTGAAACTGTAAC
TTCTTCACCTGCTTCTTTTCTTTGTAGGTTTTGCCAGCCCAGAAACAGGCATGGCTGTGCAAGGCCAGAG
CACCATGCACAATGCGCTGCATGTCTTCATGAACGGCTCAATGTCCTCAGTCCAGGGCTCAGCCAACGAC
CCCATCTTCCTCCTTCACCATGCTTTCATTGACAGGTAACAAACACGTCATGACATTAGACTGCACAGTT
TTTGACAAAGTTCATACAATCTGTTGTTTATAGCTGCTACAATTAGTGAAGTTTGTGAATGTACTTGGAT
GAGCAGCGAAAGATCAATTGAGATCAATTGTTAGAGTTTGGTTGCCCTGCAGAGCAAAGAACAAAAAATA
ATCTGGTGGCTTTACTGCGTGAGGTTATTATTGGTGGAATAGAAACACAAAACATAATTGCATTTATTTG
TTTAATTTTTTATCTTATCTTAACTTTCATCTTGCATATTTGTTTCTTACATCATTTCTAGCATCTTTGA
GCGCTGGCTAAGAACTCATCAGCCTCCCCGGTCCATCTACCCACGTACCAATGCACCAATTGGCCACAAT
GACGGCTACTACATGGTGCCATTCCTTCCTCTTTATAGGAATGGAGACTACCTCCTGTCCAACAATGCTC
TTGGATACGAGTACGCCTACCTGTTGGACCCAGGTCATTGCACAACACCAGAAATGCCCTCTGATCTGCA
AAAGACGTGAATATCTGTTCAGACACCCATATCCACTCTGTTCCACACAGGTCAGAGGTTTGTCCAGGAG
TTCTTGACAGAGGTGTAAAAAGTACTCAAAAATTTTACTCAAGTGAAAGTACAAGTACTTAGGGAAAATT
TTACTCAATTAAAAGTAAAAGTATCTGGCTAGAATCTTACTTGAGTAAAAGTAAAAAAGTACTCCATTAA
AATTGTACTTGAGTATTAAGGAAGTAAAAGTAAAAGCAAGAAAGAAAACTAGAGATTCTTGTTTAAGCTT
TTAATCTCAAAAAACATTAAATGAAATGCATACAAGGTTTTATCCTGCTTTAGAACTGTTTGTATTTAAT
TATCAAACTATAAGACAGACAATCTAATGCCAGTACACGCTACTCAAAGTTGTAAAACCTCAGATTTAAC
TTCAGTAGAAGCTGATTCTCAAAATTGTTAGTGTCAAGCCTAGCTCTTTTGGGGCTGAAAAGCAATCCTG
CAGTGCTGAAAAGCCTCTCACAGGCAGCCGATGCGGGAAGAGGTGTATTAGTCTTGATAGAGAGGCTGCA
AATAGCAGGAAACGTGAGCAGAGACTCCCTGGTGTCTGAAACACAGGCCAGATGGGCCCTCGAGGATATC
Features (pLannotate 1.2.2; 25 found; start..end, strand, type, name):
      1..125     +  protein_bind   attR1: mutant version of attR; recombination site for the Gateway® LR reaction LR Clonase™
    150..180     +  promoter       lac UV5 promoter: E. coli lac promoter with an "up" mutation
    204..233     +  promoter       cat promoter (fragment): promoter of the E. coli cat gene encoding chloramphenicol acetyltransferase
    234..893     +  CDS            CmR: chloramphenicol acetyltransferase; cat; confers resistance to chloramphenicol
   1072..1230    +  CDS            ccdA (fragment): CCDA_ECO57 - Also known as H, letA. Experimental evidence at protein level: Swiss-Prot protein existence level 1. Antitoxin component of a type II toxin-antitoxin (TA) system which inhibits the post-segregational killing (PSK) of plasmid-free cells, also referred to as a plasmid addiction system. Binds to and blocks the activity of CcdB; will also remove bound CcdB protein from the CcdB-GyrA complex by forming a CcdA-CcdB complex, a process termed rejuvenation. Functions as a transcriptional corepressor for the ccdAB operon, repression also requires CcdB (By similarity). From Escherichia coli
   1235..1537    +  CDS            ccdB: CCDB_ECOLI - Also known as G, letB, letD. Experimental evidence at protein level: Swiss-Prot protein existence level 1. Toxic component of a type II toxin-antitoxin (TA) system, functioning in plasmid maintainence. Responsible for the post- segregational killing (PSK) of plasmid-free cells, also referred to as a plasmid addiction system. Half-life of over 2 hours. Cell killing by CcdB is accompanied by filamentation, defects in chromosome and plasmid segregation, defects in cell division, formation of anucleate cells, decreased DNA synthesis and plasmid loss. Interferes with the activity of DN
   1581..1705    -  protein_bind   attR2: mutant version of attR; recombination site for the Gateway® LR reaction LR Clonase™
   3561..3578    +  promoter       minP (fragment): minimal TATA-box promoter with low basal activity
   3647..4219    +  intron         β-globin intron: intron from rabbit β-globin gene
   4299..5018    +  CDS            EGFP: the original enhanced GFP (Yang et al., 1996) mammalian codon-optimized
   5019..5043    -  misc_feature   MCS (fragment): pBluescript multiple cloning site
   5063..5197    -  polyA_signal   SV40 poly(A) signal: SV40 polyadenylation signal
   5220..5303    -  CDS            large T antigen (fragment): large T antigen from SV40 (simian virus 40)
   5867..5907    -  misc_feature   MCS (fragment): pBluescript multiple cloning site
   5920..5938    -  promoter       T3 promoter: promoter for bacteriophage T3 RNA polymerase
   5981..6003    -  protein_bind   lac operator (fragment): The lac repressor binds to the lac operator to inhibit transcription in E. coli. This inhibition can be relieved by adding lactose or isopropyl-β-D-thiogalactopyranoside (IPTG). lac repressor encoded by lacI
   6007..6037    -  promoter       lac promoter: promoter for the E. coli lac operon
   6052..6073    -  protein_bind   CAP binding site: CAP binding activates transcription in the presence of cAMP. E. coli catabolite activator protein
   6086..6178    -  CDS            lacI (fragment): lac repressor; lacI; The lac repressor binds to the lac operator to inhibit transcription in E. coli. This inhibition can be relieved by adding lactose or isopropyl-β-D-thiogalactopyranoside (IPTG).
   6361..6949    -  rep_origin     ori: high-copy-number ColE1/pMB1/pBR322/pUC origin of replication
   7120..7980    -  CDS            AmpR: β-lactamase; bla; confers resistance to ampicillin, carbenicillin, and related antibiotics
   7981..8085    -  promoter       AmpR promoter: bla
   8138..8566    -  rep_origin     f1 ori (sequence partly withheld): f1 bacteriophage origin of replication; arrow indicates direction of (+) strand synthesis
   8571..8726    -  CDS            lacZα (fragment): LacZα fragment of β-galactosidase; lacZ fragment
   8734..8752    +  promoter       T7 promoter: promoter for bacteriophage T7 RNA polymerase
