[The description below was written by a language model from this plasmid's Addgene catalogue record and pLannotate feature annotations shown in this document.]
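Description:
E1b-GFP-Tol2-Gateway mmu SE-Irf2bpl K is an enhancer-reporter plasmid of 11,156 bp built on the E1b-GFP-Tol2-Gateway backbone, carrying a 1,829 bp mouse genomic fragment from the super-enhancer associated with Irf2bpl. The fragment was inserted by Gibson cloning rather than by Gateway recombination. Consistent with this, the feature table shows that the Gateway destination cassette is still intact: attR1 and attR2 flank a chloramphenicol acetyltransferase gene and the ccdB toxin gene. This explains why the plasmid is maintained in a ccdB-tolerant E. coli strain under both chloramphenicol and ampicillin selection. The rest of the backbone is pBluescript-like, with a high-copy ColE1/pUC origin, an AmpR β-lactamase gene, an f1 origin, lacZα and lac promoter remnants, and T3 and T7 promoters.

The reporter unit consists of a minimal TATA-box promoter (annotated as a minP fragment, corresponding to the E1b minimal promoter implied by the backbone name), followed by a rabbit β-globin intron, EGFP and an SV40 polyadenylation signal. A minimal promoter of this kind has low basal activity, so GFP expression depends on regulatory activity in the neighbouring test sequence. The unannotated stretch between attR2 and the minimal promoter is about the right size to hold the super-enhancer insert, although the annotation does not mark it. The Tol2 transposon arms implied by the vector name are also not annotated; they would normally allow transposase-mediated genomic integration of the reporter. The recorded purpose is a reporter assay of one mouse super-enhancer region, but the record does not name the organism or cell type in which it was tested.
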