Addgene plasmid #89380: E1b-GFP-Tol2-Gateway mmu SE-Irf2bpl K
Purpose: Vector for reporter assay of one mouse super-enhancer region
Depositing lab: Alena Shkumatava. Depositing organization: Institut Curie. Publication: Comparative analyses of super-enhancers reveal conserved elements in vertebrate genomes. Perez-Rico YA, Boeva V, Mallory AC, Bitetti A, Majello S, Barillot E, Shkumatava A. Genome Res. 2017 Feb;27(2):259-268. doi: 10.1101/gr.203679.115. Epub 2016 Dec 13. PubMed 27965291.
Backbone
  Vector backbone: E1b-GFP-Tol2-Gateway
  Backbone manufacturer: Nadav Ahituv lab
  Total vector size (bp): 11156
  Modifications to backbone: Insertion of super-enhancer region
Growth in bacteria
  Bacterial resistance: Chloramphenicol and Ampicillin, 25 & 100 μg/mL
  Growth temperature: 37°C
  Growth strain: ccdB Survival
  Copy number: High Copy
Gene/Insert
  Gene/Insert name: Irf2bpl (alt name: super-enhancer Irf2bpl)
  Species: M. musculus (mouse)
  Insert size (bp): 1829
  Entrez Gene: Irf2bpl (a.k.a. 6430527G18Rik, Eap1)
  Cloning method: Gibson Cloning
  Sequencing primers: 5′ CTGAAAGAGGTACTCCCAAGGGTT; 3′ CAACCTACCATATCTCTCCTCAGG
Terms and licenses: Academic/Nonprofit Terms; Industry Terms: Not Available to Industry
How to cite: E1b-GFP-Tol2-Gateway mmu SE-Irf2bpl K was a gift from Alena Shkumatava (Addgene plasmid # 89380 ; http://n2t.net/addgene:89380 ; RRID:Addgene_89380)
