>Addgene plasmid #89380 | E1b-GFP-Tol2-Gateway mmu SE-Irf2bpl K | depositor partial sequence | sequence record 173146 | Super-enhancer region
CTGAAAGAGGTACTCCCAAGGGTTTTCTGGTCCCATAGCCCTCATCCACAGAGCCTTTCAGAGCTGTGAG
TCCCATGGCTCTGTTCCTGTAGAAGGATCTCATTGGGACTGGCCCTGTGAGTGCTTCCCACAGACTTCCT
GCAGAGCCTGGCTGAGCCAGCTACTGTGGGAGCTGGCTGGTCTTTGGGGGTTCTTGGAGTGCCTCCTTGG
AGGAACAAGGGGCTCTCAGCAGGAAGCTGGAAGGGATGCTGCGTTTAGGGAGAGCGAGGGTGGAGCCCAG
ATTATTGACCTGTATGGAGGTGCAAATGAGGGATGCTCAAGAGAGAACCACAGAGAATGGCTTCTGCAGA
GACCAGGATCTCCTAAGAGATTTCATTGTCTGCCAGAGACAGGGAGGGCAGCCCTGTTTCCTCCATTCCC
TCCGCTCCTTCTCCTTTTCCTCTTCCTCCTCCTCTCCTTCCTCCTCTTCCTCCTCCTCTATCTCTTAGAC
CCTGAAAGCTACTAGCAAGTGGGGTGGAGGTGTTCCTATGAGAGACTGACAAAGCTTTTTATGTCCACAT
CCCTAGAGACCAGTGCCCCCCCTCCCCACCCAACTCCATACTTTAATAGGGGCAGGAGAGGATTCATCTC
TGAAGGAAGATGAAAGCTGTCACTTGCTATCTTTGACTGATGTTTGGACTCCCTGGGGAACAGTGGATTT
TAGGTCCAACTTCCCCTGCCCAGCACATGGATTGGGAGTGAGTGTGGACCAGCTAAAACAAAAGGGTTGT
ACTGGGTCACATCCCAGGCTGTGGGGGTGGGGGTGGGGCTGGTGTCACAGAGCCTCAGGCTTTGTCAAAT
GAGGCCGATGGATCTTCACATTTCCTACCTGTGGCCCCTAAAAGCGGGACCTCCTTATCCTCAAGCTGAA
GAATATTTACTTTTTTTTTTTTTTTAAACTTCCTATCTGTCTGGAAATGACAGAGATCAGCGGCAACAGA
AAGAGGACTCCTTGTTCCAGTGCAGAACACCCACACCCTTCGAACTCTTCACCCAGCCTTGGCCTGACTT
CACCCGGGAGTGGGAGAGGGAGGGGACAGGGAGGCTGGGCCCTGGCCGGAGGACAAGAAGCTCCTCTGCC
TGGGAACAAAAGCTTTTTTTTTTTTTTTTCTTTCTGGAAAGCTTGGTGCAAGTTGGGGGAGATGGGGGAG
GGAAGGCAGGAGGGAACGTGGGGACAGTTCTAATGAAAATGTCCCCAGGGTGATAGAGCTGTGATCTGAG
AGTCCTTTAAAAGTCTGGTTAGCTATTGAAAAACACTTGGCTGGCCCCTAGTCTTCCACTCTCCCTGTCC
TTGCATCAAGCTGGGGACTGACTCTATCCTTAAAGAGGTAGGCTTTACAGCCTGGAATGTGGTCAGCTGG
TTGACTGCCGCCCGCTGTGCCAGAAGCCCTTTGTTTGACTCCCAGGATTATTATGTAAACTGGATGTAAT
GGTACATGCTAATCCCAACATCCAGGAGGTGGTGGAGGCGACCGAGCATTCGAGGTCATCCTTGGCTACG
TAGTGAATTCCAGGTTAGCCTGAGTTACATGAGCCCCTGTCTCTCAAAGACAACCAAACCAACCAAGTAA
GCAAACAAAGAAGAGACCGGGCTGGGGAGAGAACTCAATGTTGTCTTGCACAGCACCTGAACCCAGTGGG
AAAAACCAAAGCTGGGTGTGTGCTCAGGGATGCAGAGCGAGAGACCGGGGATCCCTAGGGTCCACTTGTC
AGTCAGCTCCAGGTCCCAGTGGAAGACTTTGTCTCAAAAAACAAGGTAGATGGCTCCTGAGGAGAGATAT
GGTAGGTTG
